Addgene plasmid #193168: AAV-PB-SRT-tdTomato_BC3
Purpose: Barcoded piggyBac self-reporting transposon with tdTomato marker in AAV backbone
Depositing lab: Rob Mitra. Depositing organization: Washington University in Saint Louis. Publication: Measuring transcription factor binding and gene expression using barcoded self-reporting transposon calling cards and transcriptomes. Lalli M, Yen A, Thopte U, Dong F, Moudgil A, Chen X, Milbrandt J, Dougherty JD, Mitra RD. NAR Genom Bioinform. 2022 Aug 31;4(3):lqac061. doi: 10.1093/nargab/lqac061. eCollection 2022 Sep. PubMed 36062164.
Backbone
  Vector backbone: AAV-PB-SRT-tdTomato
  Vector type: AAV
Growth in bacteria
  Bacterial resistance: Ampicillin, 100 μg/mL
  Growth temperature: 37°C
  Growth strain: NEB Stable
  Copy number: High Copy
Gene/Insert
  Gene/Insert name: Barcoded piggyBac tdTomato SRT
  Species: H. sapiens (human)
  Mutation: Barcode: CCAA
  Cloning method: Gibson Cloning
Terms and licenses: Academic/Nonprofit Terms; Industry Terms: Not Available to Industry
How to cite: AAV-PB-SRT-tdTomato_BC3 was a gift from Rob Mitra (Addgene plasmid # 193168 ; http://n2t.net/addgene:193168 ; RRID:Addgene_193168)
