[The description below was written by a language model from this plasmid's Addgene catalogue record, the feature table of its GenBank file and pLannotate feature annotations shown in this document.]
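Description:
AAV-PB-SRT-tdTomato_BC3 is an AAV transfer plasmid carrying a barcoded piggyBac self-reporting transposon (SRT) marked with tdTomato. It is propagated in E. coli through a high-copy ColE1/pUC-type origin with ampicillin selection (bla), and bacterial terminators (lambda tR2, rrnB T1) insulate the backbone. Two AAV2 inverted terminal repeats flank the payload, so that the intervening DNA can be packaged into recombinant AAV particles for delivery to mammalian cells or tissue.

Between the ITRs, the piggyBac terminal repeats (labelled pBac 3' and 5' LTRs) enclose a human EF-1α promoter with its intron A, a Kozak sequence, and a mammalian codon-optimized tdTomato coding sequence. No polyadenylation signal is annotated inside the transposon. This fits the self-reporting design, in which transcripts starting at EF-1α read through the terminal repeat into flanking genomic DNA after transposition, so insertion sites can be recovered from RNA. A short index (bar02) and an Illumina sequencing adapter sit downstream of tdTomato. The four-base barcode that defines this BC3 variant is embedded at the end of the 5' terminal repeat, next to the TTAA piggyBac target site, and would therefore be carried in the read-through transcript. Outside the transposon, a hammerhead ribozyme and a 5S rRNA element follow, which plausibly cleave or destabilize transcripts from untransposed copies. A short CAG/CMV enhancer fragment lies just inside the 5' ITR.

The record associates the construct with calling cards experiments, which map transcription factor binding alongside transcriptomes, with barcodes distinguishing samples or replicates. The transposase is not encoded here and must be supplied separately. The depositor map and the sequenced record differ slightly in length (6,472 versus 6,510 nt) but agree on the features.
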