LOCUS       AAV-PB-SRT-tdTom 6472 bp DNA circular SYN 10-OCT-2022
DEFINITION  synthetic circular DNA.
ACCESSION   .
VERSION     .
KEYWORDS    .
SOURCE      synthetic DNA construct
  ORGANISM  synthetic DNA construct
REFERENCE   1 (bases 1 to 6472)
  AUTHORS   Jeffrey Milbrandt Lab WUSTL
  TITLE     Direct Submission
  JOURNAL   Exported Oct 10, 2022 from SnapGene 6.1.1 https://www.snapgene.com
FEATURES             Location/Qualifiers
     source          1..6472
                     /mol_type="other DNA"
                     /organism="recombinant plasmid"
     terminator      1..44
                     /label=tR2 lambda phage terminator
     primer_bind     392..409
                     /label=M13-21
     primer_bind     394..410
                     /label=M13 fwd
                     /note="common sequencing primer, one of multiple similar
                     variants"
     promoter        421..439
                     /label=T7 promoter
                     /note="promoter for bacteriophage T7 RNA polymerase"
     misc_feature    448..456
                     /label=vector ID
     misc_feature    457..588
                     /label=5'ITR
                     /note="5'ITR"
     misc_feature    615..716
                     /label=CAG Enhancer
                     /note="CAG Enhancer"
     primer_bind     701..736
                     /label=AAVSRTF4
     LTR             complement(735..934)
                     /label=pBac 3'-LTR
     promoter        1024..2221
                     /label=EF1a Promoter
                     /label=EF1a\Promoter
     misc_feature    1024..1033
                     /label=removable
     promoter        1040..2221
                     /label=EF-1-alpha promoter
                     /note="strong constitutive promoter for human elongation
                     factor EF-1-alpha"
     misc_feature    1237..1269
                     /label=exon1
     intron          1270..2212
                     /label=EF-1-alpha intron A
                     /note="intron upstream of the start codon of human
                     EF-1-alpha"
     regulatory      2229..2238
                     /label=Kozak sequence
                     /note="vertebrate consensus sequence for strong initiation
                     of translation (Kozak, 1987)"
                     /regulatory_class="other"
     CDS             2235..3665
                     /codon_start=1
                     /product="tandem dimeric (pseudo-monomeric) derivative of
                     DsRed (Shaner et al., 2004)"
                     /label=tdTomato
                     /note="mammalian codon-optimized"
                     /translation="MVSKGEEVIKEFMRFKVRMEGSMNGHEFEIEGEGEGRPYEGTQTA
                     KLKVTKGGPLPFAWDILSPQFMYGSKAYVKHPADIPDYKKLSFPEGFKWERVMNFEDGG
                     LVTVTQDSSLQDGTLIYKVKMRGTNFPPDGPVMQKKTMGWEASTERLYPRDGVLKGEIH
                     QALKLKDGGHYLVEFKTIYMAKKPVQLPGYYYVDTKLDITSHNEDYTIVEQYERSEGRH
                     HLFLGHGTGSTGSGSSGTASSEDNNMAVIKEFMRFKVRMEGSMNGHEFEIEGEGEGRPY
                     EGTQTAKLKVTKGGPLPFAWDILSPQFMYGSKAYVKHPADIPDYKKLSFPEGFKWERVM
                     NFEDGGLVTVTQDSSLQDGTLIYKVKMRGTNFPPDGPVMQKKTMGWEASTERLYPRDGV
                     LKGEIHQALKLKDGGHYLVEFKTIYMAKKPVQLPGYYYVDTKLDITSHNEDYTIVEQYE
                     RSEGRHHLFLYGMDELYK"
     misc_feature    2235..2237
                     /label=PAC
                     /note="PuroR"
     primer_bind     2971..2991
                     /label=SRT_tdt_F2
     primer_bind     3634..3653
                     /label=SRT_tdTomato_F1
     misc_feature    complement(3681..3690)
                     /label=bar02
     misc_feature    complement(3691..3727)
                     /label=IllumiaSeq2
     misc_feature    complement(3728..3735)
                     /label=Pme1
     misc_feature    complement(3752..3759)
                     /label=Mre
     LTR             3769..4074
                     /label=pBac 5'-LTR
     misc_feature    4069..4072
                     /label=Barcode CCAA
     misc_feature    4075..4078
                     /label=TTAA
     misc_feature    4091..4173
                     /label=N117 Sm1 Rz
                     /note="Hammerhead ribozyme N117"
     misc_feature    4199..4305
                     /label=5S ribosomal RNA
     misc_feature    4306..4317
                     /label=5S ribosomal RNA
     primer_bind     complement(4325..4358)
                     /label=AAVSRTR4
     misc_recomb     4388..4518
                     /label=3' ITR
                     /note="3' ITR"
     misc_feature    4528..4536
                     /label=vector ID
     primer_bind     complement(4590..4608)
                     /label=AAVSRTR4
     terminator      complement(4683..4726)
                     /label=rrnB T1 transcription terminator
     rep_origin      complement(4783..5371)
                     /direction=LEFT
                     /label=ori
                     /note="high-copy-number ColE1/pMB1/pBR322/pUC origin of
                     replication"
     protein_bind    5378..5386
                     /label=TCF/LEF binding
                     /bound_moiety="TCF LEF"
     CDS             complement(5542..6402)
                     /codon_start=1
                     /label=ampR - bla
                     /translation="MSIQHFRVALIPFFAAFCLPVFAHPETLVKVKDAEDQLGARVGYI
                     ELDLNSGKILESFRPEERFPMMSTFKVLLCGAVLSRIDAGQEQLGRRIHYSQNDLVEYS
                     PVTEKHLTDGMTVRELCSAAITMSDNTAANLLLTTIGGPKELTAFLHNMGDHVTRLDRW
                     EPELNEAIPNDERDTTMPVAMATTLRKLLTGELLTLASRQQLIDWMEADKVAGPLLRSA
                     LPAGWFIADKSGAGERGSRGIIAALGPDGKPSRIVVIYTTGSQATMDERNRQIAEIGAS
                     LIKHW"
     promoter        complement(6403..6472)
                     /label=bla promoter
ORIGIN
        1 gctaataaca ggcctgctgg taatcgcagg cctttttatt tggtgtattt agaaaaataa
       61 acaaataggg gttccgcgca catttccccg aaaagtgcca cctaaattgt aagcgttaat
      121 attttgttaa aattcgcgtt aaatttttgt taaatcagct cattttttaa ccaataggcc
      181 gaaatcggca aaatccctta taaatcaaaa gaatagaccg agatagggtt gagtggccgc
      241 tacagggcgc tcccattcgc cattcaggct gcgcaactgt tgggaagggc gtttcggtgc
      301 gggcctcttc gctattacgc cagctggcga aagggggatg tgctgcaagg cgattaagtt
      361 gggtaacgcc agggttttcc cagtcacgac gttgtaaaac gacggccagt gagcgcgacg
      421 taatacgact cactataggg cgaattgtag gcggaaggct gcgcgctcgc tcgctcactg
      481 aggccgcccg ggcaaagccc gggcgtcggg cgacctttgg tcgcccggcc tcagtgagcg
      541 agcgagcgcg cagagaggga gtggccaact ccatcactag gggttcctat tgacgtcaga
      601 tcgctaaata atgacgtatg ttcccatagt aacgccaata gggactttcc attgacgtca
      661 atgggtggag tatttacggt aaactgccca cttggcagta catcaagtgt atcatacgtc
      721 aaggccgcat ttaaccctag aaagataatc atattgtgac gtacgttaaa gataatcatg
      781 tgtaaaattg acgcatgtgt tttatcggtc tgtatatcga ggtttattta ttaatttgaa
      841 tagatattaa gttttattat atttacactt acatactaat aataaattca acaaacaatt
      901 tatttatgtt tatttattta ttaaaaaaaa caaaaactca aaatttcttc tataaagtaa
      961 caaaactttt atcgaattcc tgcagcccag cttgatctta ggtccctcga cgaattctct
     1021 agagaagagc atgcgtgagg ctccggtgcc cgtcagtggg cagagcgcac atcgcccaca
     1081 gtccccgaga agttgggggg aggggtcggc aattgaaccg gtgcctagag aaggtggcgc
     1141 ggggtaaact gggaaagtga tgtcgtgtac tggctccgcc tttttcccga gggtggggga
     1201 gaaccgtata taagtgcagt agtcgccgtg aacgttcttt ttcgcaacgg gtttgccgcc
     1261 agaacacagg taagtgccgt gtgtggttcc cgcgggcctg gcctctttac gggttatggc
     1321 ccttgcgtgc cttgaattac ttccacgccc ctggctgcag tacgtgattc ttgatcccga
     1381 gcttcgggtt ggaagtgggt gggagagttc gaggccttgc gcttaaggag ccccttcgcc
     1441 tcgtgcttga gttgaggcct ggcttgggcg ctggggccgc cgcgtgcgaa tctggtggca
     1501 ccttcgcgcc tgtctcgctg ctttcgataa gtctctagcc atttaaaatt tttgatgacc
     1561 tgctgcgacg ctttttttct ggcaagatag tcttgtaaat gcgggccaag atctgcacac
     1621 tggtatttcg gtttttgggg ccgcgggcgg cgacggggcc cgtgcgtccc agcgcacatg
     1681 ttcggcgagg cggggcctgc gagcgcggcc accgagaatc ggacgggggt agtctcaagc
     1741 tggccggcct gctctggtgc ctggcctcgc gccgccgtgt atcgccccgc cctgggcggc
     1801 aaggctggcc cggtcggcac cagttgcgtg agcggaaaga tggccgcttc ccggccctgc
     1861 tgcagggagc tcaaaatgga ggacgcggcg ctcgggagag cgggcgggtg agtcacccac
     1921 acaaaggaaa agggcctttc cgtcctcagc cgtcgcttca tgtgactcca cggagtaccg
     1981 ggcgccgtcc aggcacctcg attagttctc gagcttttgg agtacgtcgt ctttaggttg
     2041 gggggagggg ttttatgcga tggagtttcc ccacactgag tgggtggaga ctgaagttag
     2101 gccagcttgg cacttgatgt aattctcctt ggaatttgcc ctttttgagt ttggatcttg
     2161 gttcattctc aagcctcaga cagtggttca aagttttttt cttccatttc aggtgtcgtg
     2221 aaaactacgc caccatggtg agcaagggcg aggaggtcat caaagagttc atgcgcttca
     2281 aggtgcgcat ggagggctcc atgaacggcc acgagttcga gatcgagggc gagggcgagg
     2341 gccgccccta cgagggcacc cagaccgcca agctgaaggt gaccaagggc ggccccctgc
     2401 ccttcgcctg ggacatcctg tccccccagt tcatgtacgg ctccaaggcg tacgtgaagc
     2461 accccgccga catccccgat tacaagaagc tgtccttccc cgagggcttc aagtgggagc
     2521 gcgtgatgaa cttcgaggac ggcggtctgg tgaccgtgac ccaggactcc tccctgcagg
     2581 acggcacgct gatctacaag gtgaagatgc gcggcaccaa cttccccccc gacggccccg
     2641 taatgcagaa gaagaccatg ggctgggagg cctccaccga gcgcctgtac ccccgcgacg
     2701 gcgtgctgaa gggcgagatc caccaggccc tgaagctgaa ggacggcggc cactacctgg
     2761 tggagttcaa gaccatctac atggccaaga agcccgtgca actgcccggc tactactacg
     2821 tggacaccaa gctggacatc acctcccaca acgaggacta caccatcgtg gaacagtacg
     2881 agcgctccga gggccgccac cacctgttcc tggggcatgg caccggcagc accggcagcg
     2941 gcagctccgg caccgcctcc tccgaggaca acaacatggc cgtcatcaaa gagttcatgc
     3001 gcttcaaggt gcgcatggag ggctccatga acggccacga gttcgagatc gagggcgagg
     3061 gcgagggccg cccctacgag ggcacccaga ccgccaagct gaaggtgacc aagggcggcc
     3121 ccctgccctt cgcctgggac atcctgtccc cccagttcat gtacggctcc aaggcgtacg
     3181 tgaagcaccc cgccgacatc cccgattaca agaagctgtc cttccccgag ggcttcaagt
     3241 gggagcgcgt gatgaacttc gaggacggcg gtctggtgac cgtgacccag gactcctccc
     3301 tgcaggacgg cacgctgatc tacaaggtga agatgcgcgg caccaacttc ccccccgacg
     3361 gccccgtaat gcagaagaag accatgggct gggaggcctc caccgagcgc ctgtaccccc
     3421 gcgacggcgt gctgaagggc gagatccacc aggccctgaa gctgaaggac ggcggccact
     3481 acctggtgga gttcaagacc atctacatgg ccaagaagcc cgtgcaactg cccggctact
     3541 actacgtgga caccaagctg gacatcacct cccacaacga ggactacacc atcgtggaac
     3601 agtacgagcg ctccgagggc cgccaccacc tgttcctgta cggcatggac gagctgtaca
     3661 agtaacaact cgagtaccgg cttaagtgat agatcggaag agcggttcag caggaatgcc
     3721 gagaccggtt taaactcagt gtccatagcg acgccggcgc gataagctat ctataacaag
     3781 aaaatatata tataataagt tatcacgtaa gtagaacatg aaataacaat ataattatcg
     3841 tatgagttaa atcttaaaag tcacgtaaaa gataatcatg cgtcattttg actcacgcgg
     3901 tcgttatagt tcaaaatcag tgacacttac cgcattgaca agcacgcctc acgggagctc
     3961 caagcggcga ctgagatgtc ctaaatgcac agcgacggat tcgcgctatt tagaaagaga
     4021 gagcaatatt tcaagaatgc atgcgtcaat tttacgcaga ctatctttcc aaggttaaga
     4081 gctcaagctt ctgagatgca ggtacatccc actgatgagt cccaaatagg acgaaacgcg
     4141 cttcggtgcg tctgggattc cactgctatc cacgcggccg cacggcatta cgttagacgt
     4201 ctaggccaca ccaccctgaa ggcgcctgct cgcctctgat ctgttgaagc taagcagggt
     4261 cggtcctggt tagtacttgg atgggactcc gcctggtaat agccggtacc gtaggcttgc
     4321 atggtcatag ctgtttcctt gcgctgggga tgcggtgggc tctatagaga gtcgatcgtg
     4381 tgatcgaagg aacccctagt gatggagttg gccactccct ctctgcgcgc tcgctcgctc
     4441 actgaggccg ggcgaccaaa ggtcgcccga cgcccgggct ttgcccgggc ggcctcagtg
     4501 agcgagcgag cgcgcagcat gtagagattc cgcctatcac tgcccgcttt ccagtcggga
     4561 aacctgtcgt gccagctgca ttaacatggt catagctgtt tccttgcgta ttgggcgctc
     4621 tccgcttcct cgctcactga ctcgctgcgc tcggtcgttc gggtaaagcc tggggtgcct
     4681 aaataaaacg aaaggcccag tcttccgact gagcctttcg ttttattgag caaaaggcca
     4741 gcaaaaggcc aggaaccgta aaaaggccgc gttgctggcg tttttccata ggctccgccc
     4801 ccctgacgag catcacaaaa atcgacgctc aagtcagagg tggcgaaacc cgacaggact
     4861 ataaagatac caggcgtttc cccctggaag ctccctcgtg cgctctcctg ttccgaccct
     4921 gccgcttacc ggatacctgt ccgcctttct cccttcggga agcgtggcgc tttctcatag
     4981 ctcacgctgt aggtatctca gttcggtgta ggtcgttcgc tccaagctgg gctgtgtgca
     5041 cgaacccccc gttcagcccg accgctgcgc cttatccggt aactatcgtc ttgagtccaa
     5101 cccggtaaga cacgacttat cgccactggc agcagccact ggtaacagga ttagcagagc
     5161 gaggtatgta ggcggtgcta cagagttctt gaagtggtgg cctaactacg gctacactag
     5221 aagaacagta tttggtatct gcgctctgct gaagccagtt accttcggaa aaagagttgg
     5281 tagctcttga tccggcaaac aaaccaccgc tggtagcggt ggtttttttg tttgcaagca
     5341 gcagattacg cgcagaaaaa aaggatctca agaagatcct ttgatctttt ctacggggtc
     5401 tgacgctcag tggaacgaaa actcacgtta agggattttg gtcatgagat tatcaaaaag
     5461 gatcttcacc tagatccttt taaattaaaa atgaagtttt aaatcaatct aaagtatata
     5521 tgagtaaact tggtctgaca gttaccaatg cttaatcagt gaggcaccta tctcagcgat
     5581 ctgtctattt cgttcatcca tagttgcctg actccccgtc gtgtagataa ctacgatacg
     5641 ggagggctta ccatctggcc ccagtgctgc aatgataccg cgagaaccac gctcaccggc
     5701 tccagattta tcagcaataa accagccagc cggaagggcc gagcgcagaa gtggtcctgc
     5761 aactttatcc gcctccatcc agtctattaa ttgttgccgg gaagctagag taagtagttc
     5821 gccagttaat agtttgcgca acgttgttgc cattgctaca ggcatcgtgg tgtcacgctc
     5881 gtcgtttggt atggcttcat tcagctccgg ttcccaacga tcaaggcgag ttacatgatc
     5941 ccccatgttg tgcaaaaaag cggttagctc cttcggtcct ccgatcgttg tcagaagtaa
     6001 gttggccgca gtgttatcac tcatggttat ggcagcactg cataattctc ttactgtcat
     6061 gccatccgta agatgctttt ctgtgactgg tgagtactca accaagtcat tctgagaata
     6121 gtgtatgcgg cgaccgagtt gctcttgccc ggcgtcaata cgggataata ccgcgccaca
     6181 tagcagaact ttaaaagtgc tcatcattgg aaaacgttct tcggggcgaa aactctcaag
     6241 gatcttaccg ctgttgagat ccagttcgat gtaacccact cgtgcaccca actgatcttc
     6301 agcatctttt actttcacca gcgtttctgg gtgagcaaaa acaggaaggc aaaatgccgc
     6361 aaaaaaggga ataagggcga cacggaaatg ttgaatactc atactcttcc tttttcaata
     6421 ttattgaagc atttatcagg gttattgtct catgagcgga tacatatttg aa
//
