Features (pLannotate 1.2.2; 21 found; start..end, strand, type, name):
     44..78      -  promoter       AmpR promoter (fragment): bla
    104..235     -  rep_origin     M13 ori (fragment): M13 bacteriophage origin of replication; arrow indicates direction of (+) strand synthesis
    256..412     -  CDS            lacZα (fragment): LacZα fragment of β-galactosidase; lacZ fragment
    421..439     +  promoter       T7 promoter: promoter for bacteriophage T7 RNA polymerase
    475..605     -  repeat_region  AAV2 ITR (fragment): inverted terminal repeat of adeno-associated virus serotype 2 inverted
    624..733     +  enhancer       CMV enhancer (fragment): human cytomegalovirus immediate early enhancer
    987..1005    -  misc_feature   MCS (fragment): pBluescript multiple cloning site
   1075..1286    +  promoter       EF-1α core promoter: core promoter for human elongation factor EF-1α
   1287..1400    +  intron         EF-1α intron A (fragment): intron upstream of the start codon of human EF-1α
   2026..2229    +  intron         EF-1α intron A: truncated intron upstream of the start codon of human EF-1α
   2250..3679    +  CDS            tdTomato (fragment): tandem dimeric (pseudo-monomeric) derivative of DsRed (Shaner et al., 2004) mammalian codon-optimized
   4127..4179    +  ncRNA          Hammerhead 1: Accession: RF00163 - Hammerhead ribozyme (type I)
   4220..4338    +  ncRNA          5S rRNA: Accession: RF00001 - 5S ribosomal RNA
   4365..4387    +  polyA_signal   bGH poly(A) signal (fragment): bovine growth hormone polyadenylation signal
   4410..4540    +  repeat_region  AAV2 ITR (fragment): inverted terminal repeat of adeno-associated virus serotype 2 inverted
   4575..4622    -  CDS            lacI (fragment): lac repressor; lacI; The lac repressor binds to the lac operator to inhibit transcription in E. coli. This inhibition can be relieved by adding lactose or isopropyl-β-D-thiogalactopyranoside (IPTG).
   4659..4699    -  rep_origin     RSF ori (fragment): Plasmids containing the RSF 1030 origin of replication can be propagated in E. coli cells that contain additional plasmids with compatible origins.
   4721..4764    +  terminator     rrnB T1 terminator: Escherichia coli rrnB; transcription terminator T1 from the E. coli rrnB gene
   4821..5409    -  rep_origin     ori: high-copy-number ColE1/pMB1/pBR322/pUC origin of replication
   5580..6440    -  CDS            AmpR: β-lactamase; bla; confers resistance to ampicillin, carbenicillin, and related antibiotics
   6441..6504    -  promoter       AmpR promoter: bla
>Addgene plasmid #193168 | AAV-PB-SRT-tdTomato_BC3 | addgene full sequence | sequence record 378995 | Addgene NGS Result
GCTAATAACAGGCCTGCTGGTAATCGCAGGCCTTTTTATTTGGTGTATTTAGAAAAATAAACAAATAGGG
GTTCCGCGCACATTTCCCCGAAAAGTGCCACCTAAATTGTAAGCGTTAATATTTTGTTAAAATTCGCGTT
AAATTTTTGTTAAATCAGCTCATTTTTTAACCAATAGGCCGAAATCGGCAAAATCCCTTATAAATCAAAA
GAATAGACCGAGATAGGGTTGAGTGGCCGCTACAGGGCGCTCCCATTCGCCATTCAGGCTGCGCAACTGT
TGGGAAGGGCGTTTCGGTGCGGGCCTCTTCGCTATTACGCCAGCTGGCGAAAGGGGGATGTGCTGCAAGG
CGATTAAGTTGGGTAACGCCAGGGTTTTCCCAGTCACGACGTTGTAAAACGACGGCCAGTGAGCGCGACG
TAATACGACTCACTATAGGGCGAATTGTAGGCGGAAGGCCGTCAAGGCCGCATGGCTGCGCGCTCGCTCG
CTCACTGAGGCCGCCCGGGCAAAGCCCGGGCGTCGGGCGACCTTTGGTCGCCCGGCCTCAGTGAGCGAGC
GAGCGCGCAGAGAGGGAGTGGCCAACTCCATCACTAGGGGTTCCTATTGACGTCAGATCGCTAAATAATG
ACGTATGTTCCCATAGTAACGCCAATAGGGACTTTCCATTGACGTCAATGGGTGGAGTATTTACGGTAAA
CTGCCCACTTGGCAGTACATCAAGTGTATCATACGTCAAGGCCGCATTTAACCCTAGAAAGATAATCATA
TTGTGACGTACGTTAAAGATAATCATGTGTAAAATTGACGCATGTGTTTTATCGGTCTGTATATCGAGGT
TTATTTATTAATTTGAATAGATATTAAGTTTTATTATATTTACACTTACATACTAATAATAAATTCAACA
AACAATTTATTTATGTTTATTTATTTATTAAAAAAAACAAAAACTCAAAATTTCTTCTATAAAGTAACAA
AACTTTTATCGAATTCCTGCAGCCCAGCTTGATCTTAGGTCCCTCGACGAATTCTCTAGAGAAGAGCATG
CGTGAGGCTCCGGTGCCCGTCAGTGGGCAGAGCGCACATCGCCCACAGTCCCCGAGAAGTTGGGGGGAGG
GGTCGGCAATTGAACCGGTGCCTAGAGAAGGTGGCGCGGGGTAAACTGGGAAAGTGATGTCGTGTACTGG
CTCCGCCTTTTTCCCGAGGGTGGGGGAGAACCGTATATAAGTGCAGTAGTCGCCGTGAACGTTCTTTTTC
GCAACGGGTTTGCCGCCAGAACACAGGTAAGTGCCGTGTGTGGTTCCCGCGGGCCTGGCCTCTTTACGGG
TTATGGCCCTTGCGTGCCTTGAATTACTTCCACGCCCCTGGCTGCAGTACGTGATTCTTGATCCCGAGCT
TCGGGTTGGAAGTGGGTGGGAGAGTTCGAGGCCTTGCGCTTAAGGAGCCCCTTCGCCTCGTGCTTGAGTT
GAGGCCTGGCTTGGGCGCTGGGGCCGCCGCGTGCGAATCTGGTGGCACCTTCGCGCCTGTCTCGCTGCTT
TCGATAAGTCTCTAGCCATTTAAAATTTTTGATGACCTGCTGCGACGCTTTTTTTCTGGCAAGATAGTCT
TGTAAATGCGGGCCAAGATCTGCACACTGGTATTTCGGTTTTTGGGGCCGCGGGCGGCGACGGGGCCCGT
GCGTCCCAGCGCACATGTTCGGCGAGGCGGGGCCTGCGAGCGCGGCCACCGAGAATCGGACGGGGGTAGT
CTCAAGCTGGCCGGCCTGCTCTGGTGCCTGGCCTCGCGCCGCCGTGTATCGCCCCGCCCTGGGCGGCAAG
GCTGGCCCGGTCGGCACCAGTTGCGTGAGCGGAAAGATGGCCGCTTCCCGGCCCTGCTGCAGGGAGCTCA
AAATGGAGGACGCGGCGCTCGGGAGAGCGGGCGGGTGAGTCACCCACACAAAGGAAAAGGGCCTTTCCGT
CCTCAGCCGTCGCTTCATGTGACTCCACGGAGTACCGGGCGCCGTCCAGGCACCTCGATTAGTTCTCGAG
CTTTTGGAGTACGTCGTCTTTAGGTTGGGGGGAGGGGTTTTATGCGATGGAGTTTCCCCACACTGAGTGG
GTGGAGACTGAAGTTAGGCCAGCTTGGCACTTGATGTAATTCTCCTTGGAATTTGCCCTTTTTGAGTTTG
GATCTTGGTTCATTCTCAAGCCTCAGACAGTGGTTCAAAGTTTTTTTCTTCCATTTCAGGTGTCGTGAAA
ACTACGCCAATGGTGAGCAAGGGCGAGGAGGTCATCAAAGAGTTCATGCGCTTCAAGGTGCGCATGGAGG
GCTCCATGAACGGCCACGAGTTCGAGATCGAGGGCGAGGGCGAGGGCCGCCCCTACGAGGGCACCCAGGC
CGCCAAGCTGAAGGTGACCAAGGGCGGCCCCCTGCCCTTCGCCTGGGACATCCTGTCCCCCCAGTTCATG
TACGGCTCCAAGGCGTACGTGAAGCACCCCGCCGACATCCCCGATTACAAGAAGCTGTCCTTCCCCGAGG
GCTTCAAGTGGGAGCGCGTGATGAACTTCGAGGACGGCGGTCTGGTGACCGTGACCCAGGACTCCTCCCT
GCAGGACGGCACGCTGATCTACAAGGTGAAGATGCGCGGCACCAACTTCCCCCCCGACGGCCCCGTAATG
CAGAAGAAGACCATGGGCTGGGAGGCCTCCACCGAGCGCCTGTACCCCCGCGACGGCGTGCTGAAGGGCG
AGATCCACCAGGCCCTGAAGCTGAAGGACGGCGGCCACTACCTGGTGGAGTTCAAGACCATCTACATGGC
CAAGAAGCCCGTGCAACTGCCCGGCTACTACTACGTGGACACCAAGCTGGACATCACCTCCCACAACGAG
GACTACACCATCGTGGAACAGTACGAGCGCTCCGAGGGCCGCCACCACCTGTTCCTGGGGCATGGCACCG
GCAGCACCGGCAGCGGCAGCTCCGGCACCGCCTCCTCCGAGGACAACAACATGGCCGTCATCAAAGAGTT
CATGCGCTTCAAGGTGCGCATGGAGGGCTCCATGAACGGCCACGAGTTCGAGATCGAGGGCGAGGGCGAG
GGCCGCCCCTACGAGGGCACCCAGACCGCCAAGCTGAAGGTGACCAAGGGCGGCCCCCTGCCCTTCGCCT
GGGACATCCTGTCCCCCCAGTTCATGTACGGCTCCAAGGCGTACGTGAAGCACCCCGCCGACATCCCCGA
TTACAAGAAGCTGTCCTTCCCCGAGGGCTTCAAGTGGGAGCGCGTGATGAACTTCGAGGACGGCGGTCTG
GTGACCGTGACCCAGGACTCCTCCCTGCAGGACGGCACGCTGATCTACAAGGTGAAGATGCGCGGCACCA
ACTTCCCCCCCGACGGCCCCGTAATGCAGAAGAAGACCATGGGCTGGGAGGCCTCCACCGAGCGCCTGTA
CCCCCGCGACGGCGTGCTGAAGGGCGAGATCCACCAGGCCCTGAAGCTGAAGGACGGCGGCCACTACCTG
GTGGAGTTCAAGACCATCTACATGGCCAAGAAGCCCGTGCAACTGCCCGGCTACTACTACGTGGACACCA
AGCTGGACATCACCTCCCACAACGAGGACTACACCATCGTGGAACAGTACGAGCGCTCCGAGGGCCGCCA
CCACCTGTTCCTGTACGGCATGGACGAGCTGTACAAGTAATCGATAACAACTCGAGTACCGGCTTAAGTG
ATAGATCGGAAGAGCGGTTCAGCAGGAATGCCGAGACCGGTTTAAACTCAGTGTCCATAGCGACGCCGGC
GCGATAAGCTATCTATAACAAGAAAATATATATATAATAAGTTATCACGTAAGTAGAACATGAAATAACA
ATATAATTATCGTATGAGTTAAATCTTAAAAGTCACGTAAAAGATAATCATGCGTCATTTTGACTCACGC
GGTCGTTATAGTTCAAAATCAGTGACACTTACCGCATTGACAAGCACGCCTCACGGGAGCTCCAAGCGGC
GACTGAGATGTCCTAAATGCACAGCGACGGATTCGCGCTATTTAGAAAGAGAGAGCAATATTTCAAGAAT
GCATGCGTCAATTTTACGCAGACTATCTTTCCAAGGTTAAGAGCTCAAGCTTCTGAGATGCAGGTACATC
CCACTGATGAGTCCCAAATAGGACGAAACGCGCTTCGGTGCGTCTGGGATTCCACTGCTATCCACGCGGC
CGCACGGCATTACGTTAGACGTCTAGGCCACACCACCCTGAAGGCGCCTGCTCGCCTCTGATCTGTTGAA
GCTAAGCAGGGTCGGTCCTGGTTAGTACTTGGATGGGACTCCGCCTGGTAATAGCCGGTACCGTAGGCTT
GCATGGTCATAGCTGTTTCCTTGCGCTGGGGATGCGGTGGGCTCTATAGAGAGTCGATCGTGTGATCGAA
GGAACCCCTAGTGATGGAGTTGGCCACTCCCTCTCTGCGCGCTCGCTCGCTCACTGAGGCCGGGCGACCA
AAGGTCGCCCGACGCCCGGGCTTTGCCCGGGCGGCCTCAGTGAGCGAGCGAGCGCGCAGCATGTAGAGAC
TGGGCCTCATGGGCCTTCCGCCTATCACTGCCCGCTTTCCAGTCGGGAAACCTGTCGTGCCAGCTGCATT
AACATGGTCATAGCTGTTTCCTTGCGTATTGGGCGCTCTCCGCTTCCTCGCTCACTGACTCGCTGCGCTC
GGTCGTTCGGGTAAAGCCTGGGGTGCCTAAATAAAACGAAAGGCCCAGTCTTCCGACTGAGCCTTTCGTT
TTATTGAGCAAAAGGCCAGCAAAAGGCCAGGAACCGTAAAAAGGCCGCGTTGCTGGCGTTTTTCCATAGG
CTCCGCCCCCCTGACGAGCATCACAAAAATCGACGCTCAAGTCAGAGGTGGCGAAACCCGACAGGACTAT
AAAGATACCAGGCGTTTCCCCCTGGAAGCTCCCTCGTGCGCTCTCCTGTTCCGACCCTGCCGCTTACCGG
ATACCTGTCCGCCTTTCTCCCTTCGGGAAGCGTGGCGCTTTCTCATAGCTCACGCTGTAGGTATCTCAGT
TCGGTGTAGGTCGTTCGCTCCAAGCTGGGCTGTGTGCACGAACCCCCCGTTCAGCCCGACCGCTGCGCCT
TATCCGGTAACTATCGTCTTGAGTCCAACCCGGTAAGACACGACTTATCGCCACTGGCAGCAGCCACTGG
TAACAGGATTAGCAGAGCGAGGTATGTAGGCGGTGCTACAGAGTTCTTGAAGTGGTGGCCTAACTACGGC
TACACTAGAAGAACAGTATTTGGTATCTGCGCTCTGCTGAAGCCAGTTACCTTCGGAAAAAGAGTTGGTA
GCTCTTGATCCGGCAAACAAACCACCGCTGGTAGCGGTGGTTTTTTTGTTTGCAAGCAGCAGATTACGCG
CAGAAAAAAAGGATCTCAAGAAGATCCTTTGATCTTTTCTACGGGGTCTGACGCTCAGTGGAACGAAAAC
TCACGTTAAGGGATTTTGGTCATGAGATTATCAAAAAGGATCTTCACCTAGATCCTTTTAAATTAAAAAT
GAAGTTTTAAATCAATCTAAAGTATATATGAGTAAACTTGGTCTGACAGTTACCAATGCTTAATCAGTGA
GGCACCTATCTCAGCGATCTGTCTATTTCGTTCATCCATAGTTGCCTGACTCCCCGTCGTGTAGATAACT
ACGATACGGGAGGGCTTACCATCTGGCCCCAGTGCTGCAATGATACCGCGAGAACCACGCTCACCGGCTC
CAGATTTATCAGCAATAAACCAGCCAGCCGGAAGGGCCGAGCGCAGAAGTGGTCCTGCAACTTTATCCGC
CTCCATCCAGTCTATTAATTGTTGCCGGGAAGCTAGAGTAAGTAGTTCGCCAGTTAATAGTTTGCGCAAC
GTTGTTGCCATTGCTACAGGCATCGTGGTGTCACGCTCGTCGTTTGGTATGGCTTCATTCAGCTCCGGTT
CCCAACGATCAAGGCGAGTTACATGATCCCCCATGTTGTGCAAAAAAGCGGTTAGCTCCTTCGGTCCTCC
GATCGTTGTCAGAAGTAAGTTGGCCGCAGTGTTATCACTCATGGTTATGGCAGCACTGCATAATTCTCTT
ACTGTCATGCCATCCGTAAGATGCTTTTCTGTGACTGGTGAGTACTCAACCAAGTCATTCTGAGAATAGT
GTATGCGGCGACCGAGTTGCTCTTGCCCGGCGTCAATACGGGATAATACCGCGCCACATAGCAGAACTTT
AAAAGTGCTCATCATTGGAAAACGTTCTTCGGGGCGAAAACTCTCAAGGATCTTACCGCTGTTGAGATCC
AGTTCGATGTAACCCACTCGTGCACCCAACTGATCTTCAGCATCTTTTACTTTCACCAGCGTTTCTGGGT
GAGCAAAAACAGGAAGGCAAAATGCCGCAAAAAAGGGAATAAGGGCGACACGGAAATGTTGAATACTCAT
ACTCTTCCTTTTTCAATATTATTGAAGCATTTATCAGGGTTATTGTCTCATGAGCGGATACATATTTGAA
